>Addgene plasmid #208327 | pcDNA TfR1-PuRRRE | addgene full sequence | sequence record 414752 | Addgene Partial NGS Result
GACGGATCGGGAGATCTCCCGATCCCCTATGGTGCACTCTCAGTACAATCTGCTCTGATGCCGCATAGTT
AAGCCAGTATCTGCTCCCTGCTTGTGTGTTGGAGGTCGCTGAGTAGTGCGCGAGCAAAATTTAAGCTACA
ACAAGGCAAGGCTTGACCGACAATTGCATGAAGAATCTGCTTAGGGTTAGGCGTTTTGCGCTGCTTCGCG
ATGTACGGGCCAGATATACGCGTTGACATTGATTATTGACTAGTTATTAATAGTAATCAATTACGGGGTC
ATTAGTTCATAGCCCATATATGGAGTTCCGCGTTACATAACTTACGGTAAATGGCCCGCCTGGCTGACCG
CCCAACGACCCCCGCCCATTGACGTCAATAATGACGTATGTTCCCATAGTAACGCCAATAGGGACTTTCC
ATTGACGTCAATGGGTGGAGTATTTACGGTAAACTGCCCACTTGGCAGTACATCAAGTGTATCATATGCC
AAGTACGCCCCCTATTGACGTCAATGACGGTAAATGGCCCGCCTGGCATTATGCCCAGTACATGACCTTA
TGGGACTTTCCTACTTGGCAGTACATCTACGTATTAGTCATCGCTATTACCATGGTGATGCGGTTTTGGC
AGTACATCAATGGGCGTGGATAGCGGTTTGACTCACGGGGATTTCCAAGTCTCCACCCCATTGACGTCAA
TGGGAGTTTGTTTTGGCACCAAAATCAACGGGACTTTCCAAAATGTCGTAACAACTCCGCCCCATTGACG
CAAATGGGCGGTAGGCGTGTACGGTGGGAGGTCTATATAAGCAGAGCTCTCTGGCTAACTAGAGAACCCA
CTGCTTACTGGCTTATCGAAATTAATACGACTCACTATAGGGAGACCCAAGCTTGGTACCGAGCTCGGAT
CCACTAGTAACGGCCGCCAGTGTGCTGGAATTCCGCGGACTGTAGAGGCGCTTCCTAGTACTCCCTTGTA
GCAGCTGAGAATGATGGATCAAGCCAGATCAGCATTCTCTAACTTGTTTGGTGGGGAACCATTGTCATAC
ACCCGGTTTAGCCTTGCTCGGCAAGTAGATGGAGATAACAGTCATGTGGAGATGAAACTGGCTGCAGATG
AAGAAGAAAATGCCGACAATAACATGAAGGCTAGTGTCAGAAAACCCAAGAGGTTTAATGGAAGACTCTG
CTTTGCAGCTATTGCACTAGTCATTTTCTTCTTGATTGGATTCATGAGTGGCTACCTGGGCTATTGTAAG
CGTGTAGAACAAAAAGAGGAGTGTGTGAAACTGGCTGAAACGGAGGAGACAGACAAGTCAGAAACCATGG
AAACAGAGGATGTTCCTACATCATCTCGCTTATATTGGGCAGACCTCAAAACACTGTTGTCAGAGAAGTT
GAACTCCATAGAGTTTGCTGACACCATCAAGCAGCTGAGCCAGAATACATACACTCCTCGTGAGGCTGGA
TCTCAAAAAGATGAAAGTCTTGCCTATTATATTGAAAATCAGTTCCATGAATTTAAATTCAGCAAAGTCT
GGCGAGATGAACACTATGTGAAGATTCAAGTGAAAAGCAGCATTGGTCAAAACATGGTGACCATAGTGCA
GTCAAATGGTAACTTAGACCCAGTGGAGTCTCCCGAGGGTTATGTGGCATTCAGTAAACCTACAGAAGTT
TCTGGTAAACTGGTCCATGCTAATTTTGGCACTAAAAAGGACTTTGAAGAACTAAGTTATTCTGTGAATG
GATCTTTAGTGATTGTTAGAGCAGGGGAAATTACTTTTGCAGAAAAGGTTGCAAATGCCCAAAGCTTTAA
TGCAATTGGTGTCCTCATATACATGGACAAGAATAAATTCCCCGTTGTTGAGGCAGACCTTGCACTCTTT
GGACATGCTCATCTAGGAACTGGTGATCCATACACACCTGGCTTTCCTTCTTTCAATCATACTCAGTTTC
CGCCATCTCAGTCATCAGGGTTGCCTAATATACCTGTGCAAACAATCTCAAGAGCTGCTGCAGAAAAGCT
ATTTGGAAAAATGGAAGGAAGCTGTCCTGCTAGATGGAACATAGATTCTTCATGTAAGCTGGAACTTTCA
CAGAATCAAAATGTGAAGCTCATTGTGAAAAACGTACTGAAAGAAAGAAGAATACTTAACATCTTTGGAG
TTATTAAAGGTTATGAGGAACCAGACCGTTATGTTGTAGTAGGAGCCCAGAGAGACGCTTTGGGTGCTGG
TGTTGCGGCGAAGTCCAGTGTGGGAACAGGTCTTCTGTTGAAACTTGCCCAAGTATTCTCAGATATGATT
TCAAAAGATGGATTTAGACCCAGCAGAAGTATAATCTTTGCCAGCTGGACTGCAGGCGACTTTGGAGCTG
TTGGTGCCACTGAGTGGTTGGAGGGATACCTTTCATCTTTGCATTTAAAAGCTTTCACTTATATTAATTT
GGATAAAGTTGTCCTTGGTACTAGTAACTTCAAAGTTTCTGCCAGCCCCTTATTATATACACTTATGGGA
AAGATAATGCAAGATGTAAAGCATCCAGTTGATGGAAAATCTCTATATAGAGACAGCAATTGGATTAGCA
AAGTTGAGAAACTTTCCTTTGACAATGCTGCATATCCTTTCCTTGCATATTCTGGAATCCCAGCAGTTTC
TTTTTGTTTTTGTGAGGATGCAGACTATCCTTATTTGGGCACTAGATTGGATACCTATGAGGCATTGACT
CAGAAAGTTCCTCAGCTCAACCAAATGGTTCGTACAGCAGCGGAAGTGGCTGGTCAGCTCATTATTAAAC
TTACCCATGACGTTGAATTGAACCTGGACTATGAGATGTATAACAGCAAACTACTGTCATTTATGAAGGA
TCTGAACCAGTTCAAAACAGATATCAGGGATATGGGTCTAAGTCTACAGTGGCTGTATTCCGCTCGTGGA
GACTACTTCCGTGCTACTTCTAGACTAACAACTGATTTTCATAATGCTGAGAAAACAAACAGATTTGTCA
TGAGGGAAATCAATGATCGTATTATGAAAGTGGAGTATCACTTCCTGTCGCCCTATGTATCTCCAAGAGA
GTCTCCTTTCCGACATATCTTCTGGGGCTCTGGCTCTCACACTCTCTCAGCTTTAGTGGAGAACTTGAAG
CTTCGTCAAAAAAATATTACTGCTTTTAATGAAACCCTCTTCAGAAACCAGTTGGCCCTGGCTACTTGGA
CTATTCAGGGAGTCGCAAATGCCCTCTCTGGTGACATTTGGAATATTGACAATGAGTTTGGTAGCGGCAG
CGGTAGCACCGGTCTGGAAATCCGTAACGCCTTCCTCCGTCAGCGTGTTACCGCGCTGCGTACCCGCGTT
TCTGAACTGCGTCAGGAAAACTCCGAACTGGAAAACGAATACGGTCCGCTGTAAACCGGTTAAATGTAAC
ATGCATAATTAAATAAGAGCAGGGTAGTCTGTTTCTAGAATTCTGCAGATATCCATCACACTGGCGGCCG
CTCGAGCATGCATCTAGAGGGCCCTATTCTATAGTGTCACCTAAATGCTAGAGCTCGCTGATCAGCCTCG
ACTGTGCCTTCTAGTTGCCAGCCATCTGTTGTTTGCCCCTCCCCCGTGCCTTCCTTGACCCTGGAAGGTG
CCACTCCCACTGTCCTTTCCTAATAAAATGAGGAAATTGCATCGCATTGTCTGAGTAGGTGTCATTCTAT
TCTGGGGGGTGGGGTGGGGCAGGACAGCAAGGGGGAGGATTGGGAAGACAATAGCAGGCATGCTGGGGAT
GCGGTGGGCTCTATGGCTTCTGAGGCGGAAAGAACCAGCTGGGGCTCTAGGGGGTATCCCC
[124 nt withheld, positions 3842-3965]
C
[91 nt withheld, positions 3967-4057]
A
[49 nt withheld, positions 4059-4107]
CCTTTGACGTTGGAGTCCACGTTCTTT
[37 nt withheld, positions 4135-4171]
ACCCTATCTCGGTCTATTCTTTTGATTTATAAGGGATTTTGCCGATTTCGGCCTATTGGTTAAAAAATGA
GCTGATTTAACAAAAATTTAACGCGAATTAATTCTGTGGAATGTGTGTCAGTTAGGGTGTGGAAAGTCCC
CAGGCTCCCCAGCAGGCAGAAGTATGCAAAGCATGCATCTCAATTAGTCAGCAACCATAGTCCCGCCCCT
CCCWCCCCCCCCAGCAGGCAGAAGTATGCAAAGCATGCATCTCAATTAGTCAGCAACCATAGTCCCGCCC
CTAACTCCGCCCATCCCGCCCCTAACTCCGCCCAGTTCCGCCCATTCTCCGCCCCATGGCTGACTAATTT
TTTTTATTTATGCAGAGGCCGAGGCCGCCTCTGCCTCTGAGCTATTCCAGAAGTAGTGAGGAGGCTTTTT
TGGAGGCCTAGGCTTTTGCAAAAAGCTCCTGGGAGCTTGTATATCCATTTTCGGATCTGATCAAGAGACA
GGATGAGGATCGTTTCGCATGATTGAACAAGATGGATTGCACGCAGGTTCTCCGGCCGCTTGGGTGGAGA
GGCTATTCGGCTATGACTGGGCACAACAGACAATCGGCTGCTCTGATGCCGCCGTGTTCCGGCTGTCAGC
GCAGGGGCGCCCGGTTCTTTTTGTCAAGACCGACCTGTCCGGTGCCCTGAATGAACTGCAGGACGAGGCA
GCGCGGCTATCGTGGCTGGCCACGACGGGCGTTCCTTGCGCAGCTGTGCTCGACGTTGTCACTGAAGCGG
GAAGGGACTGGCTGCTATTGGGCGAAGTGCCGGGGCAGGATCTCCTGTCATCTCACCTTGCTCCTGCCGA
GAAAGTATCCATCATGGCTGATGCAATGCGGCGGCTGCATACGCTTGATCCGGCTACCTGCCCATTCGAC
CACCAAGCGAAACATCGCATCGAGCGAGCACGTACTCGGATGGAAGCCGGTCTTGTCGATCAGGATGATC
TGGACGAAGAGCATCAGGGGCTCGCGCCAGCCGAACTGTTCGCCAGGCTCAAGGCGCGCATGCCCGACGG
CGAGGATCTCGTCGTGACCCATGGCGATGCCTGCTTGCCGAATATCATGGTGGAAAATGGCCGCTTTTCT
GGATTCATCGACTGTGGCCGGCTGGGTGTGGCGGACCGCTATCAGGACATAGCGTTGGCTACCCGTGATA
TTGCTGAAGAGCTTGGCGGCGAATGGGCTGACCGCTTCCTCGTGCTTTACGGTATCGCCGCTCCCGATTC
GCAGCGCATCGCCTTCTATCGCCTTCTTGACGAGTTCTTCTGAGCGGGACTCTGGGGTTCGAAATGACCG
ACCAAGCGACGCCCAACCTGCCATCACGAGATTTCGATTCCACCGCCGCCTTCTATGAAAGGTTGGGCTT
CGGAATCGTTTTCCGGGACGCCGGCTGGATGATCCTCCAGCGCGGGGATCTCATGCTGGAGTTCTTCGCC
CACCCCAACTTGTTTATTGCAGCTTATAATGGTTACAAATAAAGCAATAGCATCACAAATTTCACAAATA
AAGCATTTTTTTCACTGCATTCTAGTTGTGGTTTGTCCAAACTCATCAATGTATCTTATCATGTCTGTAT
ACCGTCGACCTCTAGCTAGAGCTTGGCGTAATCATGGTCATAGCTGTTTCCTGTGTGAAATTGTTATCCG
CTCACAATTCCACACAACATACGAGCCGGAAGCATAAAGTGTAAAGCCTGGGGTGCCTAATGAGTGAGCT
AACTCACATTAATTGCGTTGCGCTCACTGCCCGCTTTCCAGTCGGGAAACCTGTCGTGCCAGCTGCATTA
ATGAATCGGCCAACGCGCGGGGAGAGGCGGTTTGCGTATTGGGCGCTCTTCCGCTTCCTCGCTCACTGAC
TCGCTGCGCTCGGTCGTTCGGCTGCGGCGAGCGGTATCAGCTCACTCAAAGGCGGTAATACGGTTATCCA
CAGAATCAGGGGATAACGCAGGAAAGAACATGTGAGCAAAAGGCCAGCAAAAGGCCAGGAACCGTAAAAA
GGCCGCGTTGCTGGCGTTTTTCCATAGGCTCCGCCCCCCTGACGAGCATCACAAAAATCGACGCTCAAGT
CAGAGGTGGCGAAACCCGACAGGACTATAAAGATACCAGGCGTTTCCCCCTGGAAGCTCCCTCGTGCGCT
CTCCTGTTCCGACCCTGCCGCTTACCGGATACCTGTCCGCCTTTCTCCCTTCGGGAAGCGTGGCGCTTTC
TCATAGCTCACGCTGTAGGTATCTCAGTTCGGTGTAGGTCGTTCGCTCCAAGCTGGGCTGTGTGCACGAA
CCCCCCGTTCAGCCCGACCGCTGCGCCTTATCCGGTAACTATCGTCTTGAGTCCAACCCGGTAAGACACG
ACTTATCGCCACTGGCAGCAGCCACTGGTAACAGGATTAGCAGAGCGAGGTATGTAGGCGGTGCTACAGA
GTTCTTGAAGTGGTGGCCTAACTACGGCTACACTAGAAGAACAGTATTTGGTATCTGCGCTCTGCTGAAG
CCAGTTACCTTCGGAAAAAGAGTTGGTAGCTCTTGATCCGGCAAACAAACCACCGCTGGTAGCGGTGGTT
TTTTTGTTTGCAAGCAGCAGATTACGCGCAGAAAAAAAGGATCTCAAGAAGATCCTTTGATCTTTTCTAC
GGGGTCTGACGCTCAGTGGAACGAAAACTCACGTTAAGGGATTTTGGTCATGAGATTATCAAAAAGGATC
TTCACCTAGATCCTTTTAAATTAAAAATGAAGTTTTAAATCAATCTAAAGTATATATGAGTAAACTTGGT
CTGACAGTTACCAATGCTTAATCAGTGAGGCACCTATCTCAGCGATCTGTCTATTTCGTTCATCCATAGT
TGCCTGACTCCCCGTCGTGTAGATAACTACGATACGGGAGGGCTTACCATCTGGCCCCAGTGCTGCAATG
ATACCGCGAGACCCACGCTCACCGGCTCCAGATTTATCAGCAATAAACCAGCCAGCCGGAAGGGCCGAGC
GCAGAAGTGGTCCTGCAACTTTATCCGCCTCCATCCAGTCTATTAATTGTTGCCGGGAAGCTAGAGTAAG
TAGTTCGCCAGTTAATAGTTTGCGCAACGTTGTTGCCATTGCTACAGGCATCGTGGTGTCACGCTCGTCG
TTTGGTATGGCTTCATTCAGCTCCGGTTCCCAACGATCAAGGCGAGTTACATGATCCCCCATGTTGTGCA
AAAAAGCGGTTAGCTCCTTCGGTCCTCCGATCGTTGTCAGAAGTAAGTTGGCCGCAGTGTTATCACTCAT
GGTTATGGCAGCACTGCATAATTCTCTTACTGTCATGCCATCCGTAAGATGCTTTTCTGTGACTGGTGAG
TACTCAACCAAGTCATTCTGAGAATAGTGTATGCGGCGACCGAGTTGCTCTTGCCCGGCGTCAATACGGG
ATAATACCGCGCCACATAGCAGAACTTTAAAAGTGCTCATCATTGGAAAACGTTCTTCGGGGCGAAAACT
CTCAAGGATCTTACCGCTGTTGAGATCCAGTTCGATGTAACCCACTCGTGCACCCAACTGATCTTCAGCA
TCTTTTACTTTCACCAGCGTTTCTGGGTGAGCAAAAACAGGAAGGCAAAATGCCGCAAAAAAGGGAATAA
GGGCGACACGGAAATGTTGAATACTCATACTCTTCCTTTTTCAATATTATTGAAGCATTTATCAGGGTTA
TTGTCTCATGAGCGGATACATATTTGAATGTATTTAGAAAAATAAACAAATAGGGGTTCCGCGCACATTT
CCCCGAAAAGTGCCACCTGACGTC
Features (pLannotate 1.2.2; 21 found; start..end, strand, type, name):
     28..80      -  misc_feature   bom (fragment): basis of mobility region from pBR322
    235..614     +  enhancer       CMV enhancer: human cytomegalovirus immediate early enhancer
    615..818     +  promoter       CMV promoter: human cytomegalovirus (CMV) immediate early promoter
    814..847     +  LTR            5' LTR (truncated) (fragment): truncated 5' long terminal repeat (LTR) from HIV-1
    863..881     +  promoter       T7 promoter: promoter for bacteriophage T7 RNA polymerase
    991..3279    +  CDS            Tfrc: TFR1_MOUSE - Also known as Trfr. Experimental evidence at protein level: Swiss-Prot protein existence level 1. Cellular uptake of iron occurs via receptor-mediated endocytosis of ligand-occupied transferrin receptor into specialized endosomes (By similarity). Endosomal acidification leads to iron release. The apotransferrin-receptor complex is then recycled to the cell surface with a return to neutral pH and the concomitant loss of affinity of apotransferrin for its receptor. Transferrin receptor is necessary for development of erythrocytes and the nervous system (By similarity). Upon stimulat
   3528..3546    -  promoter       SP6 promoter: promoter for bacteriophage SP6 RNA polymerase
   3572..3796    +  polyA_signal   bGH poly(A) signal: bovine growth hormone polyadenylation signal
   3800..3821    +  promoter       SV40 promoter (fragment): SV40 enhancer and early promoter
   3842..4270    +  rep_origin     f1 ori (sequence partly withheld): f1 bacteriophage origin of replication; arrow indicates direction of (+) strand synthesis
   4284..4613    +  promoter       SV40 promoter: SV40 enhancer and early promoter
   4680..5471    +  CDS            neo: KKA2_KLEPN - Also known as kan, nptII. Experimental evidence at protein level: Swiss-Prot protein existence level 1. Resistance to kanamycin, neomycin, paromomycin, ribostamycin, butirosin and gentamicin B. From Klebsiella pneumoniae.
   5495..5653    +  CDS            ble (fragment): BLE_KLEPN - Experimental evidence at protein level: Swiss-Prot protein existence level 1. Binding protein with a strong affinity to the bleomycin family of antibiotics. Binds to CL990; an antimitotic-antibiotic compound. From Klebsiella pneumoniae.
   5648..5769    +  polyA_signal   SV40 poly(A) signal: SV40 polyadenylation signal
   5842..5858    -  protein_bind   lac operator: The lac repressor binds to the lac operator to inhibit transcription in E. coli. This inhibition can be relieved by adding lactose or isopropyl-β-D-thiogalactopyranoside (IPTG). lac repressor encoded by lacI
   5866..5896    -  promoter       lac promoter: promoter for the E. coli lac operon
   5911..5932    -  protein_bind   CAP binding site: CAP binding activates transcription in the presence of cAMP. E. coli catabolite activator protein
   5945..6037    -  CDS            lacI (fragment): lac repressor; lacI; The lac repressor binds to the lac operator to inhibit transcription in E. coli. This inhibition can be relieved by adding lactose or isopropyl-β-D-thiogalactopyranoside (IPTG).
   6220..6808    -  rep_origin     ori: high-copy-number ColE1/pMB1/pBR322/pUC origin of replication
   6979..7839    -  CDS            AmpR: β-lactamase; bla; confers resistance to ampicillin, carbenicillin, and related antibiotics
   7840..7944    -  promoter       AmpR promoter: bla
