[The description below was written by a language model from this plasmid's Addgene catalogue record and pLannotate feature annotations shown in this document.]
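Description:
pcDNA TfR1-PuRRRE is a mammalian expression plasmid built on the pcDNA3.1 backbone that encodes mouse transferrin receptor 1 (Tfrc) fused at its C terminus to the PuRRRE peptide tag. Because TfR1 is a type II membrane protein, the C-terminal tag sits on the extracellular domain, as the record notes, so it should be accessible from outside the cell. The open reading frame is driven by the human cytomegalovirus immediate-early enhancer and promoter and is terminated by the bovine growth hormone polyadenylation signal. T7 and SP6 phage promoters flank the insert. The feature table annotates the Tfrc coding sequence but not the tag itself, which presumably lies in the unannotated stretch just downstream of the receptor sequence. The short hits called as a truncated HIV-1 LTR, a ble fragment, a lacI fragment and a second SV40 promoter fragment are most likely incidental matches within standard backbone sequence rather than functional elements.

In bacteria the plasmid replicates from a high-copy ColE1/pUC-type origin and is selected with ampicillin through the β-lactamase gene. An f1 origin is also present, allowing single-stranded DNA production. For mammalian cells, an SV40 early promoter drives the neomycin phosphotransferase gene, followed by an SV40 poly(A) signal, permitting G418 selection of stable transfectants. The associated work concerns orthogonal versatile interacting peptide tags for imaging cellular proteins, so this construct is suited to labelling and visualising cell-surface transferrin receptor through the PuRRRE tag. The sequence record is described as a partial NGS result of 7,975 nt.
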