Addgene plasmid #208327: pcDNA TfR1-PuRRRE
Purpose: C-terminal PuRRRE-tagged transferrin receptor 1 (tag on extracellular domain).
Depositing lab: Kimberly Beatty. Depositing organization: Oregon Health & Science University. Publication: Orthogonal Versatile Interacting Peptide Tags for Imaging Cellular Proteins. Suyama A, Devlin KL, Macias-Contreras M, Doh JK, Shinde U, Beatty KE. Biochemistry. 2023 Jun 6;62(11):1735-1743. doi: 10.1021/acs.biochem.2c00712. Epub 2023 May 11. PubMed 37167569.
Backbone
  Vector backbone: pcDNA3.1
  Backbone manufacturer: Invitrogen
  Backbone size w/o insert (bp): 5428
  Vector type: Mammalian Expression
  Selectable markers: Neomycin (select with G418)
Growth in bacteria
  Bacterial resistance: Ampicillin, 100 μg/mL
  Growth temperature: 37°C
  Growth strain: DH5alpha
  Copy number: High Copy
Gene/Insert
  Gene/Insert name: TfR1-PuRRRE
  Species: M. musculus (mouse)
  Tag / fusion protein: PuRRRE (C terminal on insert)
  Cloning method: Gibson Cloning
  Sequencing primers: 5′ CMV-F; 3′ BGH-R
Terms and licenses: Academic/Nonprofit Terms; Industry Terms: Not Available to Industry
How to cite: pcDNA TfR1-PuRRRE was a gift from Kimberly Beatty (Addgene plasmid # 208327 ; http://n2t.net/addgene:208327 ; RRID:Addgene_208327)
